>Addgene plasmid #211950 | pDME1rrnBT1-T7Te | addgene full sequence | sequence record 423497 | Addgene NGS Result
TATCACAGTTAAATTGCTAACGCAGTCAGGCACCGTGTATGAAATCTAACAATGCGCTCATCGTCATCCT
CGGCACCGTCACCCTGGATGCTGTAGGCATAGGCTTGGTTATGCCGGTACTGCCGGGCCTCTTGCGGGAT
ATCGTCCATTCCGACAGCATCGCCAGTCACTATGGCGTGCTGCTAGCGCTATATGCGTTGATGCAATTTC
TATGCGCACCCGTTCTCGGAGCACTGTCCGACCGCTTTGGCCGCCGCCCAGTCCTGCTCGCTTCGCTACT
TGGAGCCACTATCGACTACGCGATCATGGCGACCACACCCGTCCTGTGGATCCTCTACGCCGGACGCATC
GTGGCCGGCATCACCGGCGCCACAGGTGCGGTTGCTGGCGCCTATATCGCCGACATCACCGATGGGGAAG
ATCGGGCTCGCCACTTCGGGCTCATGAGCGCTTGTTTCGGCGTGGGTATGGTGGCAGGCCCCGTGGCCGG
GGGACTGTTGGGCGCCATCTCCTTGCATGCACCATTCCTTGCGGCGGCGGTGCTCAACGGCCTCAACCTA
CTACTGGGCTGCTTCCTAATGCAGGAGTCGCATAAGGGAGAGCGTCGACCGATGCCCTTGAGAGCCTTCA
ACCCAGTCAGCTCCTTCCGGTGGGCGCGGGGCATGACTATCGTCGCCGCACTTATGACTGTCTTCTTTAT
CATGCAACTCGTAGGACAGGTGCCGGCAGCGCTCTGGGTCATTTTCGGCGAGGACCGCTTTCGCTGGAGC
GCGACGATGATCGGCCTGTCGCTTGCGGTATTCGGAATCTTGCACGCCCTCGCTCAAGCCTTCGTCACTG
GTCCCGCCACCAAACGTTTCGGCGAGAAGCAGGCCATTATCGCCGGCATGGCGGCCGACGCGCTGGGCTA
CGTCTTGCTGGCGTTCGCGACGCGAGGCTGGATGGCCTTCCCCATTATGATTCTTCTCGCTTCCGGCGGC
ATCGGGATGCCCGCGTTGCAGGCCATGCTGTCCAGGCAGGTAGATGACGACCATCAGGGACAGCTTCAAG
GATCGCTCGCGGCTCTTACCAGCCTAACTTCGATCATTGGACCGCTGATCGTCACGGCGATTTATGCCGC
CTCGGCGAGCACATGGAACGGGTTGGCATGGATTGTAGGCGCCGCCCTATACCTTGTCTGCCTCCCCGCG
TTGCGTCGCGGTGCATGGAGCCGGGCCACCTCGACCTGAATGGAAGCCGGCGGCACCTCGCTAACGGATT
CACCACTCCAAGAATTGGAGCCAATCAATTCTTGCGGAGAACTGTGAATGCGCAAACCAACCCTTGGCAG
AACGTATCCATCGCGTCCGCCATCTCCAGCAGCCGCACGCGGCGCATCTCGGGCAGCGTTGGGTCCTGGC
CACGGGTGCGCATGATCGTGCTCCTGTCGTTGAGGACCCGGCTAGGCTGGCGGGGTTGCCTTACTGGTTA
GCAGAATGAATCACCGATACGCGAGCGAACGTGAAGCGACTGCTGCTGCAAAACGTCTGCGACCTGAGCA
ACAACATGAATGGTCTTCGGTTTCCGTGTTTCGTAAAGTCTGGAAACGCGGAAGTCAGCGCCCTGCACCA
TTATGTTCCGGATCTGCATCGCAGGATGCTGCTGGCTACCCTGTGGAACACCTACATCTGTATTAACGAA
GCGCTGGCATTGACCCTGAGTGATTTTTCTCTGGTCCCGCCGCATCCATACCGCCAGTTGTTTACCCTCA
CAACGTTCCAGTAACCGGGCATGTTCATCATCAGTAACCCGTATCGTGAGCATCCTCTCTCGTTTCATCG
GTATCATTACCCCCATGAACAGAAATCCCCCTTACACGGAGGCATCAGTGACCAAACAGGAAAAAACCGC
CCTTAACATGGCCCGCTTTATCAGAAGCCAGACATTAACGCTTCTGGAGAAACTCAACGAGCTGGACGCG
GATGAACAGGCAGACATCTGTGAATCGCTTCACGACCACGCTGATGAGCTTTACCGCAGCTGCCTCGCGC
GTTTCGGTGATGACGGTGAAAACCTCTGACACATGCAGCTCCCGGAGACGGTCACAGCTTGTCTGTAAGC
GGATGCCGGGAGCAGACAAGCCCGTCAGGGCGCGTCAGCGGGTGTTGGCAGGTGTCGGGGCGCAGCCATG
ACCCAGTCACCCCATGGTGCAGTATGAAGGCGGCGGAGCCGACACCACGGCCACCGATATTATTTGCCCG
ATGTACGCGCGCGTGGATGAAGACCAGCCCTTCCCGGCTTTATCAAAAAGAGTATTGACTTAAAGTCTAA
CCTATAGGATACTTACAGCGATGGAGAGGTGTAGTGGTAACCAGAAGATAATATGGCTTTCGCTACCTGG
AGAGACGCGCCCGCTGATCCTTTGCGAATACGCCCACGCGATGGGTAACAGTCTTGGCGGTTTCGCTAAA
TACTGGCAGGCGTTTCGTCAGTATCCCCGTTTACAGGGCGGCTTCGTCTGGGACTGGGTGGATCAGTCGC
TGATTAAATATGATGAAAACGGCAACCCGTGGTACCGGCTTACGGCGGTGATTTTTGCGATACGCCGAAC
GTCGATCGAGCTCAACGGAATTCTCGCCAGTTCTGTATGAACGGTCTGGTCTTTGCCGACCGCACGTCGC
ATCCAGCGCTGACGGAAGCAAAACACCAGCAGCAGTTTTTCAGTTCCGTTTATCCGGGCAAACCATCGAA
GTGACCAGCGAATACCTGTTCCGTCATAGCGATAACGAGCTCCTGCACTGGATGGTGGCGCTGGATGGTA
AGCCGCTGGCAAGCGGTGAAGTGCCTCTGGATGTCGCTCCACAAGGTAAACAGTTGATTGAACTGTCTGA
ACTACCGCAGCCGGAGAGCGCCGGGCAACTCTGGCTCACAGTACGCGTAGTGCAACCGAACGCGACCGCA
TGGTCAGAACTAGATGTACAGAAGTCAGATTAGCAGTAGCGTCTGGCGGAAATTGTGAGCGGATAACAAT
TAAACCTCAGTGTGACGCTCCCCGCCGCGTCCCACGCCATCCCGCATCTGACCACCAGCGAAATGGATTT
TTGCACTCGAGCTGGGTAATAAGCGTTGGCCCCGACAACTCCATCTGCTTCTTCCGTGCGAGATGTGGAT
TGGCGATAAAAAACAACTGCTGACGCCGCTGCGCGATCAGTTCACCCGTGCACCGCTGGATAACGACATT
GGCGTAAGTGAAGCGACCCGCATTGACCCTAACGCCTGGGTCGAACACTGGAAGGCGGCGGGCCATTACC
AGGCCGAAGCAGCGCGCCGCTTGCGATTTCGACCAACAGCTGCTGATGCGGTGCTGATTACGACCGCTCA
CGCGTGGCAGCATCAGGGGAAAACCTTATTTATCAGCCGGAAGCACCGTGTAACTTCCAGGACATCTATG
ATGGCGATTACCGTTGATGTTGAAGTGGCGAGCGATACACCGCATCCGGCGCGGATTTCTGAAAAGATGT
CGTGCTACTCCATACTCGGGGTCCTGTATGGGCTCGGATTAGCGGCCGCAAGAAAACTATCCCGACCGCC
TTACTGCCGCCTGTTTGCTACTAGAGCCAGGCATCAAATAAAACGAAAGGCTCAGTCGAAAGACTGGGCC
TTTCGTTTTATCTGTTGTTTGTCGGTGAACGCTCTCTACTAGAGTCACACTGGCTCACCTTCGGGTGGGC
CTTTCTGCGTTTATATGCGTTTATAGATCTACAGAAGCGCGATTGTCGGGCACAGGCTTAACTATGCGGC
ATCAGAGCAGACAGAGTACGACGATTTGCGATGGAACTTGGAGATACCGCACAGATGCGTAAGGAGAAAA
TACCGCATCAGGCGCTCTTCCGCTTCCTCGCTCACTGACTCGCTGCGCTCGGTCGTTCGGCTGCGGCGAG
CGGTATCAGCTCACTCAAAGGCGGTAATACGGTTATCCACAGAATCAGGGGATAACGCAGGAAAGAACAT
GTGAGCAAAAGGCCAGCAAAAGGCCAGGAACCGTAAAAAGGCCGCGTTGCTGGCGTTTTTCCATAGGCTC
CGCCCCCCTGACGAGCATCACAAAAATCGACGCTCAAGTCAGAGGTGGCGAAACCCGACAGGACTATAAA
GATACCAGGCGTTTCCCCCTGGAAGCTCCCTCGTGCGCTCTCCTGTTCCGACCCTGCCGCTTACCGGATA
CCTGTCCGCCTTTCTCCCTTCGGGAAGCGTGGCGCTTTCTCATAGCTCACGCTGTAGGTATCTCAGTTCG
GTGTAGGTCGTTCGCTCCAAGCTGGGCTGTGTGCACGAACCCCCCGTTCAGCCCGACCGCTGCGCCTTAT
CCGGTAACTATCGTCTTGAGTCCAACCCGGTAAGACACGACTTATCGCCACTGGCAGCAGCCACTGGTAA
CAGGATTAGCAGAGCGAGGTATGTAGGCGGTGCTACAGAGTTCTTGAAGTGGTGGCCTAACTACGGCTAC
ACTAGAAGGACAGTATTTGGTATCTGCGCTCTGCTGAAGCCAGTTACCTTCGGAAAAAGAGTTGGTAGCT
CTTGATCCGGCAAACAAACCACCGCTGGTAGCGGTGGTTTTTTTGTTTGCAAGCAGCAGATTACGCGCAG
AAAAAAAGGATCTCAAGAAGATCCTTTGATCTTTTCTACGGGGTCTGACGCTCAGTGGAACGAAAACTCA
CGTTAAGGGATTTTGGTCATGAGATTATCAAAAAGGATCTTCACCTAGATCCTTTTAAATTAAAAATGAA
GTTTTAAATCAATCTAAAGTATATATGAGTAAACTTGGTCTGACAGTTACCAATGCTTAATCAGTGAGGC
ACCTATCTCAGCGATCTGTCTATTTCGTTCATCCATAGTTGCCTGACTCCCCGTCGTGTAGATAACTACG
ATACGGGAGGGCTTACCATCTGGCCCCAGTGCTGCAATGATACCGCGAGACCCACGCTCACCGGCTCCAG
ATTTATCAGCAATAAACCAGCCAGCCGGAAGGGCCGAGCGCAGAAGTGGTCCTGCAACTTTATCCGCCTC
CATCCAGTCTATTAATTGTTGCCGGGAAGCTAGAGTAAGTAGTTCGCCAGTTAATAGTTTGCGCAACGTT
GTTGCCATTGCTGCAGGCATCGTGGTGTCACGCTCGTCGTTTGGTATGGCTTCATTCAGCTCCGGTTCCC
AACGATCAAGGCGAGTTACATGATCCCCCATGTTGTGCAAAAAAGCGGTTAGCTCCTTCGGTCCTCCGAT
CGTTGTCAGAAGTAAGTTGGCCGCAGTGTTATCACTCATGGTTATGGCAGCACTGCATAATTCTCTTACT
GTCATGCCATCCGTAAGATGCTTTTCTGTGACTGGTGAGTACTCAACCAAGTCATTCTGAGAATAGTGTA
TGCGGCGACCGAGTTGCTCTTGCCCGGCGTCAACACGGGATAATACCGCGCCACATAGCAGAACTTTAAA
AGTGCTCATCATTGGAAAACGTTCTTCGGGGCGAAAACTCTCAAGGATCTTACCGCTGTTGAGATCCAGT
TCGATGTAACCCACTCGTGCACCCAACTGATCTTCAGCATCTTTTACTTTCACCAGCGTTTCTGGGTGAG
CAAAAACAGGAAGGCAAAATGCCGCAAAAAAGGGAATAAGGGCGACACGGAAATGTTGAATACTCATACT
CTTCCTTTTTCAATATTATTGAAGCATTTATCAGGGTTATTGTCTCATGAGCGGATACATATTTGAATGT
ATTTAGAAAAATAAACAAATAGGGGTTCCGCGCACATTTCCCCGAAAAGTGCCACCTGACGTCTAAGAAA
CCATTATTATCATGACATTAACCTATAAAAATAGGCGTATCACGAGGCCCTTTCGTCTTCAAGAATTCTC
ATGTTTGACAGCTTATCATCGATAAGCTTTAATGCGGTAGTT
Features (pLannotate 1.2.2; 15 found; start..end, strand, type, name):
     39..1229    +  CDS            TcR: tetracycline efflux protein; tet; confers resistance to tetracycline
   1471..1851    -  CDS            YPB1_ECOLX: Protein predicted: Swiss-Prot protein existence level 4. From Escherichia coli.
   1868..2059    +  CDS            rop: Rop protein, which maintains plasmids at low copy number; rop
   2161..2180    +  misc_feature   bom (fragment): basis of mobility region from pBR322
   2186..2279    +  CDS            lacZ (fragment): β-galactosidase; lacZ
   2363..2949    +  CDS            lacZ (fragment): β-galactosidase; lacZ
   2993..3009    +  protein_bind   lac operator: The lac repressor binds to the lac operator to inhibit transcription in E. coli. This inhibition can be relieved by adding lactose or isopropyl-β-D-thiogalactopyranoside (IPTG). lac repressor encoded by lacI
   3605..3676    +  terminator     rrnB T1 terminator: transcription terminator T1 from the E. coli rrnB gene
   3692..3719    +  terminator     T7Te terminator: phage T7 early transcription terminator
   3765..3791    +  misc_feature   bom (fragment): basis of mobility region from pBR322
   3824..3862    +  misc_feature   bom (fragment): basis of mobility region from pBR322
   4048..4636    -  rep_origin     ori: high-copy-number ColE1/pMB1/pBR322/pUC origin of replication
   4807..5667    -  CDS            AmpR: β-lactamase; bla; confers resistance to ampicillin, carbenicillin, and related antibiotics
   5668..5772    -  promoter       AmpR promoter: bla
   5885..5913    +  promoter       tet promoter: E. coli promoter for tetracycline efflux protein gene
