[The description below was written by a language model from this plasmid's Addgene catalogue record and pLannotate feature annotations shown in this document.]
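Description:
pDME1rrnBT1-T7Te is a pBR322-derived bacterial plasmid of about 5.9 kb, built as a DNA template for in vitro transcription. It replicates in E. coli from the ColE1/pMB1-type origin. The rop gene is retained, which fits the low copy number stated in the record. Selection is with ampicillin through the bla (AmpR) gene and its promoter. The annotation also finds the pBR322 tetracycline efflux gene and tet promoter, although only ampicillin is listed as the selection marker. The pBR322 bom region appears only as scattered fragments on either side of the insert, suggesting the synthetic cassette was placed there by the Gibson assembly noted in the record.

The roughly 1.4 kb synthetic insert is described as T7A1-EcoRI-O1-rrnBT1-T7Te. T7A1 is a strong early promoter of phage T7 that is recognised by E. coli RNA polymerase. The automated annotation does not mark it, so its exact position cannot be read from the feature table. Downstream, the table shows lacZ-derived fragments that apparently serve as transcribed spacer sequence, followed by a lac operator corresponding to O1, where lac repressor can bind. About 600 bp further on come two tandem intrinsic terminators, rrnB T1 and the T7 early terminator T7Te. The EcoRI element in the insert name is also not annotated, and the record does not explain its role.

This layout gives a defined transcription unit with a single promoter, a site for a DNA-bound protein in the polymerase's path, and a clear termination region. It therefore suits in vitro studies of elongation, protein roadblocks and termination, though the record states only "in vitro transcription" as the purpose.
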