Addgene plasmid #211950: pDME1rrnBT1-T7Te
Purpose: in vitro transcription
Depositing lab: Laura Finzi. Depositing organization: Emory University.
Backbone
  Vector backbone: pBR322
  Vector type: Unspecified
Growth in bacteria
  Bacterial resistance: Ampicillin, 100 μg/mL
  Growth temperature: 37°C
  Growth strain: DH5alpha
  Copy number: Low Copy
Gene/Insert
  Gene/Insert name: T7A1-EcoRI-O1-rrnBT1-T7Te
  Species: Synthetic
  Insert size (bp): 1420
  Promoter: T7A1
  Cloning method: Gibson Cloning
Terms and licenses: Academic/Nonprofit Terms; Industry Terms: Not Available to Industry
Depositor comments: pDM_E1_400_rrnBT1-T7Te_sq
How to cite: pDME1rrnBT1-T7Te was a gift from Laura Finzi (Addgene plasmid # 211950 ; http://n2t.net/addgene:211950 ; RRID:Addgene_211950)
